>Addgene plasmid #13931 | RCAS(A) Chfz-1 WT (CT#534) | addgene partial sequence | sequence record 20139 | RCAS-F 5'-ACATGGGTGGTGGTATAGCGCTTGCG-3'
ATACGCTTTTGTCTGTGTGCTGCAGGAGCTGAGCTGACTCTGCTGGTGGCCTCGCGTACCACTGTGGCAT
CGATTCTAGCCCACTGTGGCCAGGCGGTAGCTGGGACGTGCAGCCGACCACCATGGCCGATCGGCGCGGG
CCGGCGGGCGGCGGCTCCGGGGAAGTTGGCGGCGGGCGGCGGGCGGGCGGCGATCCGTGCCCGCGGCGGC
CGCCGGCGCTGCCGCTGTTGCTGCTGCTGTGTGCGGCGGCGCTGCCGGACGGGGGGCAGCCCGCGGCGCT
GCCCGCGGCGCTCTTCTAGCGGGGCATCTCCATCCCGGACCACGGCTACTGCCGACCCATCTCCATCCCG
ATGTGCATCGACATCGCTTACAACCTGACCATCATGCCCAACCTGCTGGGCCACTCCAATCAGGATGACG
CGGGGCTGGATGTGTGCCATCTCTACCCGCTGGTGTACGTGCAGTGCTCGGCCGAACTGACGTTCTTTCT
GTGTTCCATGTACGCCCCGGTGTGCACCGTGTTGGAGCAGGCCCTGC
