[The description below was written by a language model from this plasmid's Addgene catalogue record.]
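Description:
RCAS(A) Chfz-1 WT is an avian retroviral expression construct built on the RCASBP(A) backbone (about 11.6 kb without insert), a replication-competent vector derived from avian leukosis/Rous sarcoma virus. In the RCAS family, the viral src oncogene has been replaced by a unique ClaI cloning site, the "BP" designation refers to the Bryan high-titre polymerase gene, and "(A)" indicates the subgroup A envelope, which limits infection to cells bearing the matching avian receptor. Because the provirus retains the viral structural and enzymatic genes, virus made in transfected permissive chicken cells spreads through neighbouring tissue without a helper. In bacteria the plasmid is maintained at high copy under ampicillin selection. No feature table accompanies the record, so individual backbone elements are not itemised.

The payload is the wild-type open reading frame of chicken Frizzled 1 (FZD1, also called Fz-1 or cFz-1), a seven-pass transmembrane Wnt receptor. According to the depositor's notes, the ORF was amplified with primers carrying NcoI (5′) and EcoRI (3′) sites, passed through the Slax13 shuttle vector, and then transferred into RCASBP(A) as a ClaI fragment, with both ClaI sites preserved. The record does not name a dedicated promoter. In RCAS vectors the insert is normally expressed from the viral LTR through a spliced subgenomic message. No tags or reporters are listed.

The associated study concerns the roles of Wnt signalling during chondrogenesis in the chick limb, so the construct serves for virus-mediated misexpression of wild-type Frizzled 1 in chick embryonic tissue or cultured avian cells. The "WT" label suggests it may have been used alongside altered receptor forms.
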