Addgene plasmid #13931: RCAS(A) Chfz-1 WT (CT#534)
Depositing lab: Cliff Tabin. Depositing organization: Harvard Medical School. Publication: Dual roles of Wnt signaling during chondrogenesis in the chicken limb. Hartmann C, Tabin CJ. Development. 2000 Jul . 127(14):3141-59. PubMed 10862751.
Backbone
  Vector backbone: RCASBP(A)
  Backbone size w/o insert (bp): 11600
  Vector type: Retroviral ; avian expression
Growth in bacteria
  Bacterial resistance: Ampicillin, 100 μg/mL
  Growth temperature: 37°C
  Growth strain: DH5alpha
  Copy number: High Copy
Gene/Insert
  Gene/Insert name: Fz 1 (alt name: Frizzled 1)
  Species: G. gallus (chicken)
  Entrez Gene: FZD1 (a.k.a. Fz-1, cFz-1)
  Cloning method: Restriction Enzyme; 5′ cloning site ClaI (not destroyed); 3′ cloning site ClaI (not destroyed)
  Sequencing primers: 5′ RCAS-F
Terms and licenses: Academic/Nonprofit Terms; Industry Terms: Not Available to Industry
Depositor comments: Frizzled 1 wild type ORF: 5’ NcoI-primer, 3’ EcoRI-primer, shuttle vector: Slax13.
How to cite: RCAS(A) Chfz-1 WT (CT#534) was a gift from Cliff Tabin (Addgene plasmid # 13931 ; http://n2t.net/addgene:13931 ; RRID:Addgene_13931)
